>Addgene plasmid #26520 | pBL14.4-spp-14 | depositor partial sequence | sequence record 12548 | Author sequence
AGCTGACTTATACTCTTAGTATCATATATTTTGTCACGTTTACACTGTGTAATTCATACGATTACGACAC
GAAGATATCAAATAAACGGCCATATAACGGGAAACGAAACGGCTTGGATATCGATGATTTATTTATGGGG
AAAAGAACATATTTAGGAAAACGAACATATTTGGGAAAACGTACATACTTGGGAAAACGTTTAGATCATT
CAATTAGCAGATTATTGCCACAAGCTTTTGCAAATACTAAATATCAATTATATCGAAATCAATAATTTTC
ATTTTTTGCATTTATTTGGCCAAAATAAAAAAAATGCATT
