>Addgene plasmid #26520 | pBL14.4-spp-14 | addgene partial sequence | sequence record 32728 | 26520 with T3
CGGCGATTATCGACTCCTATAGGTTTTTTTTTTTTTAATGCATTTTTTTTATTTTGGCCAAATAAATGCA
AAAAATGAAAATTATTGATTTCGATATAATTGATATTTAGTATTTGCAAAAGCTTGTGGCAATAATCTGC
TAATTGAATGATCTAAACGTTTTCCCAAGTATGTACGTTTTCCCAAATATGTTCGTTTTCCTAAATATGT
TCTTTTCCCCATAAATAAATCATCGATATCCAAGCCGTTTCGTTTCCCGTTATATGGCCGTTTATTTGAT
ATCTTCGTGTCGTAATCGTATGAATTACACAGTGTAAACGTGACAAAATATATGATACTAAGAGTATAAG
TCAGCTAAGGTCACTTCTATAGTGTCACCTAAATCTCCCTATAGTGAGGCGTATTAGGATCCGGCGCGCC
TAGCATAACCCCTTGGGGCCTCTAAACGGGTCTTGAGGGGTTTTTTGACGCGTGCTTCCTCGCTCACTGA
CTCGCTGCGCTCGGTCGTTCGGCTGCGGCGAGCGG
