>Addgene plasmid #26520 | pBL14.4-spp-14 | addgene partial sequence | sequence record 32729 | 26520 with SP6
TATCATATATTTTGTCACGTTTACACTGTGTAATTCATACGATTACGACACGAAGATATCAAATAAACGG
CCATATAACGGGAAACGAAACGGCTTGGATATCGATGATTTATTTATGGGGAAAAGAACATATTTAGGAA
AACGAACATATTTGGGAAAACGTACATACTTGGGAAAACGTTTAGATCATTCAATTAGCAGATTATTGCC
ACAAGCTTTTGCAAATACTAAATATCAATTATATCGAAATCAATAATTTTCATTTTTTGCATTTATTTGG
CCAAAATAAAAAAAATGCATTAAAAAAAAAAAAACCTATAGTGAGTCGTATTAATTCGGATCCGCGAAGG
TCTCCCTTTAGTGAGGGTTAATTCTCCCTATAGTGAGTCGTATTAGGATCCGGCGCGCCTAGCATAACCC
CTTGGGGCCTCTAAACGGGTCTTGAGGGGTTTTTTGACGCGTCGATTTCGGCCTATTGGTTAAAAAATGA
GCTGATTTAACAAAAATTTAACGCGAATTTTAACAAAATTCAGGGCGCAAGGGCTGCTAAAGGAAGCGGA
ACACGTAGAAAGCCAGTCCGCAGAAACGGTGCTGACCCCGGATGAATGTCAGCTACTGGGCTATCTGGAC
AAGGGAAAACGCAAGCGCAAAGAGAAAGCAGGTAGCTTGCAGTGGGCTTACATGGCGATAGCTAGACTGG
GCGGTTTTATGGACAGCAAGCGAACCGG
