[The description below was written by a language model from this plasmid's Addgene catalogue record.]
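Description:
pBL14.4-spp-14 is an RNAi-type plasmid built on the pJC53.2 backbone (about 3.2 kb without insert) and carrying a roughly 320 bp fragment of spp-14. The record gives no species field or gene description. The associated publication, however, is a genome-wide study of peptide hormones in planarian germline development, which places the insert in a planarian context. The plasmid is maintained at high copy in standard E. coli cloning strains. It is selected with both ampicillin and kanamycin, so the backbone carries two bacterial resistance markers.

The fragment was inserted at Eam1105I sites on both sides, and both sites were destroyed during cloning. This enzyme is commonly used to produce single-base 3′ overhangs for direct ligation of PCR products, which would account for the lost sites, although the record lists the method only as restriction enzyme cloning. SP6 and T3 are the recommended sequencing primers for the 5′ and 3′ ends. This shows that phage RNA polymerase promoter sequences flank the insert, so strand-specific transcripts could be made from either side.

No feature table is provided. The full promoter layout, any terminators, the origin of replication and the orientation of the insert are therefore not stated. Given the vector type and the publication, the construct is most plausibly used as a template for double-stranded RNA to knock down spp-14. The flanking promoters would also suit synthesis of riboprobes for expression analysis, but the record does not list specific applications.
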