Addgene plasmid #26520: pBL14.4-spp-14
Depositing lab: Phillip Newmark. Depositing organization: University of Illinois at Urbana-Champaign. Publication: Genome-wide analyses reveal a role for peptide hormones in planarian germline development. Collins JJ, Hou X, Romanova EV, Lambrus BG, Miller CM, Saberi A, Sweedler JV, Newmark PA. PLoS Biol. 2010 . 8(10):e1000509. 10.1371/journal.pbio.1000509 PubMed 20967238.
Backbone
  Vector backbone: pJC53.2
  Backbone size w/o insert (bp): 3240
  Vector type: RNAi
Growth in bacteria
  Bacterial resistance: Ampicillin and Kanamycin, 100 & 50 μg/mL
  Growth temperature: 37°C
  Growth strain: DH5alpha
  Copy number: High Copy
Gene/Insert
  Gene/Insert name: spp-14
  Insert size (bp): 320
  GenBank ID: BK007030
  Cloning method: Restriction Enzyme; 5′ cloning site Eam1105I (destroyed during cloning); 3′ cloning site Eam1105I (destroyed during cloning)
  Sequencing primers: 5′ SP6; 3′ T3
Terms and licenses: Academic/Nonprofit Terms; Industry Terms: Not Available to Industry
How to cite: pBL14.4-spp-14 was a gift from Phillip Newmark (Addgene plasmid # 26520 ; http://n2t.net/addgene:26520 ; RRID:Addgene_26520)
